>Addgene plasmid #239799 | pALN132 | addgene full sequence | sequence record 475935 | Addgene NGS Result
GGATATGTCCTGCGGGTAAATAGCTGCGCCGATGGTTTCTACAAAGATCGTTATGTTTATCGGCACTTTG
CATCGGCCGCGCTCCCGATTCCGGAAGTGCTTGACATTGGGGAATTTAGCGAGAGCCTGACCTATTGCAT
CTCCCGCCGTGCACAGGGTGTCACGTTGCAAGACCTGCCTGAAACCGAACTGCCCGCTGTTCTGCAGCCG
GTCGCGGAGGCCATGGATGCGATCGCTGCGGCCGATCTTAGCCAGACGAGCGGGTTCGGCCCATTCGGAC
CGCAAGGAATCGGTCAATACACTACATGGCGTGATTTCATATGCGCGATTGCTGATCCCCATGTGTATCA
CTGGCAAACTGTGATGGACGACACCGTCAGTGCGTCCGTCGCGCAGGCTCTCGATGAGCTGATGCTTTGG
GCCGAGGACTGCCCCGAAGTCCGGCACCTCGTGCACGCGGATTTCGGCTCCAACAATGTCCTGACGGACA
ATGGCCGCATAACAGCGGTCATTGACTGGAGCGAGGCGATGTTCGGGGATTCCCAATACGAGGTCGCCAA
CATCTTCTTCTGGAGGCCGTGGTTGGCTTGTATGGAGCAGCAGACGCGCTACTTCGAGCGGAGGCATCCG
GAGCTTGCAGGATCGCCGCGGCTCCGGGCGTATATGCTCCGCATTGGTCTTGACCAACTCTATCAGAGCT
TGGTTGACGGCAATTTCGATGATGCAGCTTGGGCGCAGGGTCGATGCGACGCAATCGTCCGATCCGGAGC
CGGGACTGTCGGGCGTACACAAATCGCCCGCAGAAGCGCGGCCGTCTGGACCGATGGCTGTGTAGAAGTA
CTCGCCGATAGTGGAAACCGACGCCCCAGCACTCGTCCGAGGGCAAAGGAATAGATCGATAAAATAAAAG
ATTTTATTTAGTCTCCAGAAAAAGGGGGGAATGAAAGACCCCACCTGTAGGTTTGGCAAGCTAGCTTAAG
TAACGCCATTTTGCAAGGCATGGAAAAATACATAACTGAGAATAGAGAAGTTCAGATCAAGGTCAGGAAC
AGATGGAACAGCTGAATATGGGCCAAACAGGATATCTGTGGTAAGCAGTTCCTGCCCCGGCTCAGGGCCA
AGAACAGATGGAACAGCTGAATATGGGCCAAACAGGATATCTGTGGTAAGCAGTTCCTGCCCCGGCTCAG
GGCCAAGAACAGATGGTCCCCAGATGCGGTCCAGCCCTCAGCAGTTTCTAGAGAACCATCAGATGTTTCC
AGGGTGCCCCAAGGACCTGAAATGACCCTGTGCCTTATTTGAACTAACCAATCAGTTCGCTTCTCGCTTC
TGTTCGCGCGCTTCTGCTCCCCGAGCTCAATAAAAGAGCCCACAACCCCTCACTCGGGGCGCCAGTCCTC
CGATTGACTGAGTCGCCCGGGTACCCGTGTATCCAATAAACCCTCTTGCAGTTGCATCCGACTTGTGGTC
TCGCTGTTCCTTGGGAGGGTCTCCTCTGAGTGATTGACTACCCGTCAGCGGGGGTCTTTCACATGCAGCA
TGTATCAAAATTAATTTGGTTTTTTTTCTTAAGTATTTACATTAAATGGCCATAGTTGCATTAATGAATC
GGCCAACGCGCGGGGAGAGGCGGTTTGCGTATTGGGCGCTCTTCCGCTTCCTCGCTCACTGACTCGCTGC
GCTCGGTCGTTCGGCTGCGGCGAGCGGTATCAGCTCACTCAAAGGCGGTAATACGGTTATCCACAGAATC
AGGGGATAACGCAGGAAAGAACATGTGAGCAAAAGGCCAGCAAAAGGCCAGGAACCGTAAAAAGGCCGCG
TTGCTGGCGTTTTTCCATAGGCTCCGCCCCCCTGACGAGCATCACAAAAATCGACGCTCAAGTCAGAGGT
GGCGAAACCCGACAGGACTATAAAGATACCAGGCGTTTCCCCCTGGAAGCTCCCTCGTGCGCTCTCCTGT
TCCGACCCTGCCGCTTACCGGATACCTGTCCGCCTTTCTCCCTTCGGGAAGCGTGGCGCTTTCTCATAGC
TCACGCTGTAGGTATCTCAGTTCGGTGTAGGTCGTTCGCTCCAAGCTGGGCTGTGTGCACGAACCCCCCG
TTCAGCCCGACCGCTGCGCCTTATCCGGTAACTATCGTCTTGAGTCCAACCCGGTAAGACACGACTTATC
GCCACTGGCAGCAGCCACTGGTAACAGGATTAGCAGAGCGAGGTATGTAGGCGGTGCTACAGAGTTCTTG
AAGTGGTGGCCTAACTACGGCTACACTAGAAGAACAGTATTTGGTATCTGCGCTCTGCTGAAGCCAGTTA
CCTTCGGAAAAAGAGTTGGTAGCTCTTGATCCGGCAAACAAACCACCGCTGGTAGCGGTGGTTTTTTTGT
TTGCAAGCAGCAGATTACGCGCAGAAAAAAAGGATCTCAAGAAGATCCTTTGATCTTTTCTACGGGGTCT
GACGCTCAGTGGAACGAAAACTCACGTTAAGGGATTTTGGTCATGAGATTATCAAAAAGGATCTTCACCT
AGATCCTTTTGCGGCCGCAAATCAATCTAAAGTATATATGAGTAAACTTGGTCTGACAGTTACCAATGCT
TAATCAGTGAGGCACCTATCTCAGCGATCTGTCTATTTCGTTCATCCATAGTTGCCTGACTCCCCGTCGT
GTAGATAACTACGATACGGGAGGGCTTACCATCTGGCCCCAGTGCTGCAATGATACCGCGAGACCCACGC
TCACCGGCTCCAGATTTATCAGCAATAAACCAGCCAGCCGGAAGGGCCGAGCGCAGAAGTGGTCCTGCAA
CTTTATCCGCCTCCATCCAGTCTATTAATTGTTGCCGGGAAGCTAGAGTAAGTAGTTCGCCAGTTAATAG
TTTGCGCAACGTTGTTGCCATTGCTACAGGCATCGTGGTGTCACGCTCGTCGTTTGGTATGGCTTCATTC
AGCTCCGGTTCCCAACGATCAAGGCGAGTTACATGATCCCCCATGTTGTGCAAAAAAGCGGTTAGCTCCT
TCGGTCCTCCGATCGTTGTCAGAAGTAAGTTGGCCGCAGTGTTATCACTCATGGTTATGGCAGCACTGCA
TAATTCTCTTACTGTCATGCCATCCGTAAGATGCTTTTCTGTGACTGGTGAGTACTCAACCAAGTCATTC
TGAGAATAGTGTATGCGGCGACCGAGTTGCTCTTGCCCGGCGTCAATACGGGATAATACCGCGCCACATA
GCAGAACTTTAAAAGTGCTCATCATTGGAAAACGTTCTTCGGGGCGAAAACTCTCAAGGATCTTACCGCT
GTTGAGATCCAGTTCGATGTAACCCACTCGTGCACCCAACTGATCTTCAGCATCTTTTACTTTCACCAGC
GTTTCTGGGTGAGCAAAAACAGGAAGGCAAAATGCCGCAAAAAAGGGAATAAGGGCGACACGGAAATGTT
GAATACTCATACTCTTCCTTTTTCAATATTATTGAAGCATTTATCAGGGTTATTGTCTCATGAGCGGATA
CATATTTGAATGTATTTAGAAAAATAAACAAATAGGGGTTCCGCGCACATTTCCCCGAAAAGTGCCACCT
GCAGCCTGAATATGGGCCAAACAGGATATCTGTGGTAAGCAGTTCCTGCCCCGGCTCAGGGCCAAGAACA
GATGGAACAGCTGAATATGGGCCAAACAGGATATCTGTGGTAAGCAGTTCCTGCCCCGGCTCAGGGCCAA
GAACAGATGGTCCCCAGATGCGGTCCAGCCCTCAGCAGTTTCTAGAGAACCATCAGATGTTTCCAGGGTG
CCCCAAGGACCTGAAATGACCCTGTGCCTTATTTGAACTAACCAATCAGTTCGCTTCTCGCTTCTGTTCG
CGCGCTTCTGCTCCCCGAGCTCAATAAAAGAGCCCACAACCCCTCACTCGGGGCGCCAGTCCTCCGATTG
ACTGAGTCGCCCGGGTACCCGTGTATCCAATAAACCCTCTTGCAGTTGCATCCGACTTGTGGTCTCGCTG
TTCCTTGGGAGGGTCTCCTCTGAGTGATTGACTACCCGTCAGCGGGGGTCTTTCATTTGGGGGCTCGTCC
GGGATCGGGAGACCCCTGCCCAGGGACCACCGACCCACCACCGGGAGGCAAGCTGGCCAGCAACTTATCT
GTGTCTGTCCGATTGTCTAGTGTCTATGACTGATTTTATGCGCCTGCGTCGGTACTAGTTAGCTAACTAG
CTCTGTATCTGGCGGACCCGTGGTGGAACTGACGAGTTCTGAACACCCGGCCGCAACCCTGGGAGACGTC
CCAGGGACTTTGGGGGCCGTTTTTGTGGCCCGACCTGAGGAAGGGAGTCGATGTGGAATCCGACCCCGTC
AGGATATGTGGTTCTGGTAGGAGACGAGAACCTAAAACAGTTCCCGCCTCCGTCTGAATTTTTGCTTTCG
GTTTGGAACCGAAGCCGCGCGTCTTGTCTGCTGCAGCGCTGCAGCATCGTTCTGTGTTGTCTCTGTCTGA
CTGTGTTTCTGTATTTGTCTGAAAATTAGGGCCAGACTGTTACCACTCCCTTAAGTTTGACCTTAGGTCA
CTGGAAAGATGTCGAGCGGATCGCTCACAACCAGTCGGTAGATGTCAAGAAGAGACGTTGGGTTACCTTC
TGCTCTGCAGAATGGCCAACCTTTAACGTCGGATGGCCGCGAGACGGCACCTTTAACCGAGACCTCATCA
CCCAGGTTAAGATCAAGGTCTTTTCACCTGGCCCGCATGGACACCCAGACCAGGTCCCCTACATCGTGAC
CTGGGAAGCCTTGGCTTTTGACCCCCCTCCCTGGGTCAAGCCCTTTGTACACCCTAAGCCTCCGCCTCCT
CTTCCTCCATCCGCCCCGTCTCTCCCCCTTGAACCTCCTCGTTCGACCCCGCCTCGATCCTCCCTTTATC
CAGCCCTCACTCCTTCTCTAGGCGCCGGCCGGATCCCAGTGTGGTGGTACGCTACCGGTCGCCACCATGG
TGAGCAAGGGCGAGGAGCTGTTCACCGGGGTGGTGCCCATCCTGGTCGAGCTGGACGGCGACGTAAACGG
CCACAAGTTCAGCGTGTCCGGCGAGGGCGAGGGCGATGCCACCTACGGCAAGCTGACCCTGAAGTTCATC
TGCACCACCGGCAAGCTGCCCGTGCCCTGGCCCACCCTCGTGACCACCCTGACCTACGGCGTGCAGTGCT
TCAGCCGCTACCCCGACCACATGAAGCAGCACGACTTCTTCAAGTCCGCCATGCCCGAAGGCTACGTCCA
GGAGCGCACCATCTTCTTCAAGGACGACGGCAACTACAAGACCCGCGCCGAGGTGAAGTTCGAGGGCGAC
ACCCTGGTGAACCGCATCGAGCTGAAGGGCATCGACTTCAAGGAGGACGGCAACATCCTGGGGCACAAGC
TGGAGTACAACTACAACAGCCACAACGTCTATATCATGGCCGACAAGCAGAAGAACGGCATCAAGGTGAA
CTTCAAGATCCGCCACAACATCGAGGACGGCAGCGTGCAGCTCGCCGACCACTACCAGCAGAACACCCCC
ATCGGCGACGGCCCCGTGCTGCTGCCCGACAACCACTACCTGAGCACCCAGTCCAAGCTGAGCAAAGACC
CCAACGAGAAGCGCGATCACATGGTCCTGCTGGAGTTCGTGACCGCCGCCGGGATCACTCTCGGCATGGA
CGAGCTGTACAAGTCCGGAGGGGATCGGTGGAGCTCCACCGGTGGCGGCCGCTCTAGAGAGAATCTTTAT
TTTCAGGGCGCCGCCAAATTCAAAGAAACCGCTGCTGCTAAATTCGAACGCCAGCACATGGACAGCGGAG
GTGGAGGTCTCGAGATGGCGGACCTCAGCTTTTCTGACGGCGATCCTACTGTACGCACGCTTTTGCGGCG
CGTGCTGGAGACGGCGGATTCGCGCACTCCGATGAGACGCCGGAGCACTCGGATCAATGCACAAAGAAGA
CGGTCTCAAACGCCATACTCTAACAGGCAGGGTAGCCAAACAAAGACAAGTGCTAGGAAGCAATCCCATG
GAGCTAGGTCAGTTGGCAGATCGACTCGTGTTCAAGGTCGTGGGCGCCTGGAGGAACAGACACCCCGGAC
TCTGCTAAGGAATATCTTACTAACTGCCCCAGAATCGTCCACTGTGATGCCAGACCCAGTGGTGAAGCCA
GCACAAGTACCAGAAGTGGCCCGGTCCTCCAGACGGGAGAGCAGTCGGGGAAGCCTGGAGCTACACCTTC
CTGAACTGGAGCCCCCCTCAACCCTGGCTCCGGGTCTAACAGCCCCTGGCAAAAGGAAGCAGAAACTGAG
ATTATCAGTATTTCAGCAGGAAGTGGACCAGGGGTTGCCTCTCTCCCAAGAGCCACGTAGGAGTAGGAGT
GCTGATGTTTCATCCTTGGCTAGCTCCTTCAATCTTACCTTTGTTCTACCTGGTCAGCCAGAGACAGTGG
AGAGACCTGGTCTGGCTCGAAGACGTCCCATCCGCCAGCTTGTGAATGCTGGTGCTCTTTTGCAGGATCT
GGAAGACAATTCCTTAGCCTCTGCTCTTCCAGGTGACAGTCACAGAACACCTGTTGCTGCTCTGCCGATG
GATGTAGGCTTGGAAGACACACAGCCTTTCTCACAGTCCTTGGCTGCCTTTTCCCTTAGTGGGAAACATT
CTCTGCCCAGCCCTTCTCGCCCTGGGGTTGAAGATGTTGAAAGAGTTATGGGCCCACCAAGCTCGGGGAC
CAGGCTGCAAAGCCGGATGAGCAGATCTGGCCCTGCTGCCTCTCCTTCCCCCTTCCTGGAGCCACAGCCT
CCGCCTGCAGAACCGAGAGAAGCAGTAGGATCCAACGAGGCTGCGGAGCCCAAGGATCAAGAAGGATCTT
CAGGGTATGAGGAAACTTCTGCTAGGCCAGCAAGTGGAGAATTATCCTCCAGCACACATGACTCACTCCC
AGCTGAACAGCCACCCCCGTCACCTGGAGTTGCAGTCCTATCTTCAGAGCCCCTGGAGTCTGTGACAGCT
AAGTGCCCATCCAGGACCCAAACTGCAGGTCCTAGGCGCCGCCAAGACCCCCACAAGGCTGGACTGAGCC
ACTATGTGAAGCTCTTCAGTTTCCATACTAAGATGCCCGTGGAGAAAGCGGCTCTTGAGATGGTAGAGAA
GTGCCTAGACGAGTATTTCCAGCGCCTTTGCAATGATCTGGAGGTATTTGCTGCTCATGCCGGCCGTAAG
ACTGTGAAGCCAAAGGACTTAGAGCTGCTGATGCGACGACAGGGACTAGTCACTGATCAAGTCTCGCTGC
ATGTGCTTGTGGAGCGGTACCTGCCCTTGGAGTACCGGCAACAACTTATCCCCTGTGCATTCAGTGGCAA
TTCTGTCTTCCCTGCACAGTAAGAATTCTGCAGTCGACCCTGTGGAATGTGTGTCAGTTAGGGTGTGGAA
AGTCCCCAGGCTCCCCAGCAGGCAGAAGTATGCAAAGCATGCATCTCAATTAGTCAGCAACCAGGTGTGG
AAAGTCCCCAGGCTCCCCAGCAGGCAGAAGTATGCAAAGCATGCATCTCAATTAGTCAGCAACCATAGTC
CCGCCCCTAACTCCGCCCATCCCGCCCCTAACTCCGCCCAGTTCCGCCCATTCTCCGCCCCATGGCTGAC
TAATTTTTTTTATTTATGCAGAGGCCGAGGCCGCCTCGGCCTCTGAGCTATTCCAGAAGTAGTGAGGAGG
CTTTTTTGGAGGCCTAGGCTTTTGCAAAAAGCTTACCATGAAAAAGCCTGAACTCACCGCGACGTCTGTC
GAGAAGTTTCTGATCGAAAAGTTCGACAGCGTCTCCGACCTGATGCAGCTCTCGGAGGGCGAAGAATCTC
GTGCTTTCAGCTTCGATGTAGGAGGGCGT
Features (pLannotate 1.2.2; 16 found; start..end, strand, type, name):
    940..1061    +  LTR            3' LTR (ΔU3) (fragment): self-inactivating 3' long terminal repeat (LTR) from Moloney murine leukemia virus
   1062..1531    +  LTR            LTR: long terminal repeat from Moloney murine leukemia virus
   1597..1649    -  CDS            lacI (fragment): lac repressor; lacI; The lac repressor binds to the lac operator to inhibit transcription in E. coli. This inhibition can be relieved by adding lactose or isopropyl-β-D-thiogalactopyranoside (IPTG).
   1832..2420    -  rep_origin     ori: high-copy-number ColE1/pMB1/pBR322/pUC origin of replication
   2580..3440    -  CDS            AmpR: β-lactamase; bla; confers resistance to ampicillin, carbenicillin, and related antibiotics
   3441..3545    -  promoter       AmpR promoter: bla
   3576..4045    +  LTR            LTR: long terminal repeat from Moloney murine leukemia virus
   4169..4443    +  misc_feature   MESV Ψ (fragment): packaging signal of murine embryonic stem cell virus
   4510..4926    +  CDS            gag (truncated): truncated Moloney murine leukemia virus (MMLV) gag gene lacking the start codon
   4967..5683    +  CDS            mEGFP: mEGFP is a basic (constitutively fluorescent) green fluorescent protein published in 2002, derived from Aequorea victoria. It has moderate acid sensitivity.
   5710..5728    +  misc_feature   MCS (fragment): pBluescript multiple cloning site
   5729..5748    +  CDS            capTEV™ (fragment): composite tag for in vivo biotinylation, TEV protease cleavage, and 6xHis tagging
   5762..5806    +  CDS            S-Tag: affinity and epitope tag derived from pancreatic ribonuclease A
   5825..7369    +  CDS            Cenpt: CENPT_RAT - Experimental evidence at protein level: Swiss-Prot protein existence level 1. Component of the CENPA-NAC (nucleosome-associated) complex, a complex that plays a central role in assembly of kinetochore proteins, mitotic progression and chromosome segregation. The CENPA-NAC complex recruits the CENPA-CAD (nucleosome distal) complex and may be involved in incorporation of newly synthesized CENPA into centromeres. Part of a nucleosome-associated complex that binds specifically to histone H3- containing nucleosomes at the centromere, as opposed to nucleosomes containing CENPA. Component
   7399..7728    +  promoter       SV40 promoter: SV40 enhancer and early promoter
   7738..891     +  CDS            hph (across the origin): KHYB_ECOLX - Experimental evidence at protein level: Swiss-Prot protein existence level 1. The aminoglycoside phosphotransferases achieve inactivation of their antibiotic substrates by phosphorylation. Only phosphorylates hygromycin and closely related compounds such as demethyl analogs and destomycin. From Escherichia coli.
