[The description below was written by a language model from this plasmid's Addgene catalogue record and pLannotate feature annotations shown in this document.]
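Description:
pALN132 is a Moloney murine leukemia virus-based retroviral expression plasmid built on pMJ28, a pBABE-Hygro derivative that carries mEGFP. It is propagated in E. coli through a high-copy ColE1/pUC-type origin and an ampicillin resistance gene (β-lactamase with its own promoter). The catalogue lists a total size of 7,952 bp, while the sequenced record used for annotation is 7,869 nt, a small discrepancy that the record does not explain.

Between the two MMLV long terminal repeats lie a packaging signal (annotated as an MESV Ψ fragment) and a truncated gag region lacking its start codon. Together these allow the transcript to be packaged into retroviral particles when viral proteins are supplied in trans. The 5′ LTR serves as the promoter for the payload: an open reading frame that begins with mEGFP, continues through a short linker region annotated with a TEV-cleavage tag fragment and an S-tag, and ends in a chimeric CENP-T. According to the catalogue, this insert is mouse CENP-T in which the histone fold domain has been replaced by the rat version. The automated annotation labels the whole coding region as rat Cenpt, which probably reflects the similarity of the two orthologs rather than a different insert. Downstream, an SV40 enhancer/early promoter drives the hygromycin phosphotransferase gene, so that transduced mammalian cells can be selected with hygromycin.

The construct is intended for stable expression of fluorescently tagged chimeric CENP-T in mammalian cells. The associated study concerns how adaptive evolution of this kinetochore protein modulates its binding to centromeres.
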