Addgene plasmid #239799: pALN132
Purpose: Express mEGFP tagged mouse CENPT chimeric protein containing the rat CENPT histone fold domain
Depositing lab: Iain Cheeseman & Ally Nguyen. Depositing organization: Whitehead Institute for Biomedical Research. Publication: Adaptive evolution of CENP-T modulates centromere binding. Dudka D, Nguyen AL, Boese KG, Marescal O, Akins RB, Black BE, Cheeseman IM, Lampson MA. Curr Biol. 2025 Mar 10;35(5):1012-1022.e5. doi: 10.1016/j.cub.2025.01.017. Epub 2025 Feb 12. PubMed 39947176.
Backbone
  Vector backbone: pMJ28 (pBABE Hygro mEGFP)
  Backbone size w/o insert (bp): 6410
  Total vector size (bp): 7952
  Vector type: Mammalian Expression, Retroviral
  Selectable markers: Hygromycin
Growth in bacteria
  Bacterial resistance: Ampicillin, 100 μg/mL
  Growth temperature: 37°C
  Growth strain: NEB Stable
  Copy number: High Copy
Gene/Insert
  Gene/Insert name: MmCENPT--Rn-Histone Fold Domain
  Species: M. musculus (mouse), R. norvegicus (rat)
  Insert size (bp): 1568
  Promoter: Moloney Murine Leukemia Virus (MMLV) LTR promoter
  Tag / fusion protein: mEGFP (N terminal on backbone)
  Cloning method: Restriction Enzyme; 5′ cloning site XHOI (unknown if destroyed); 3′ cloning site ECORI (unknown if destroyed)
  Sequencing primers: 5′ EGFP-C-Forward
Terms and licenses: Academic/Nonprofit Terms; Industry Terms: Not Available to Industry
How to cite: pALN132 was a gift from Iain Cheeseman & Ally Nguyen (Addgene plasmid # 239799 ; http://n2t.net/addgene:239799 ; RRID:Addgene_239799)
